>Addgene plasmid #185298 | DHN_VrDHN1a_mCh-SspB (pBS1074) | addgene full sequence | sequence record 363925 | Addgene NGS Result
CCACCTGACGTCGACGGATCGGGAGATCTCCCGATCCCCTATGGTGCACTCTCAGTACAATCTGCTCTGA
TGCCGCATAGTTAAGCCAGTATCTGCTCCCTGCTTGTGTGTTGGAGGTCGCTGAGTAGTGCGCGAGCAAA
ATTTAAGCTACAACAAGGCAAGGCTTGACCGACAATTGCATGAAGAATCTGCTTAGGGTTAGGCGTTTTG
CGCTGCTTCGCGATGTACGGGCCAGATATACGCGTTGACATTGATTATTGACTAGTTATTAATAGTAATC
AATTACGGGGTCATTAGTTCATAGCCCATATATGGAGTTCCGCGTTACATAACTTACGGTAAATGGCCCG
CCTGGCTGACCGCCCAACGACCCCCGCCCATTGACGTCAATAATGACGTATGTTCCCATAGTAACGCCAA
TAGGGACTTTCCATTGACGTCAATGGGTGGAGTATTTACGGTAAACTGCCCACTTGGCAGTACATCAAGT
GTATCATATGCCAAGTACGCCCCCTATTGACGTCAATGACGGTAAATGGCCCGCCTGGCATTATGCCCAG
TACATGACCTTATGGGACTTTCCTACTTGGCAGTACATCTACGTATTAGTCATCGCTATTACCATGGTGA
TGCGGTTTTGGCAGTACATCAATGGGCGTGGATAGCGGTTTGACTCACGGGGATTTCCAAGTCTCCACCC
CATTGACGTCAATGGGAGTTTGTTTTGGCACCAAAATCAACGGGACTTTCCAAAATGTCGTAACAACTCC
GCCCCATTGACGCAAATGGGCGGTAGGCGTGTACGGTGGGAGGTCTATATAAGCAGAGCTCTCTGGCTAA
CTAGAGAACCCACTGCTTACTGGCTTATCGAAATTAATACGACTCACTATAGGGAGACCCAAGCTGGCTA
GCCACCATGGCCTACCAGCAGGACCCCTGCGCCAACCCCACCAGGCAGACCGGAAAGACCGGAGGACAGA
CCGACCAGTACGGCAACCCCGTGCACCAGACCGAGGCCCTGGGAGCCTACGGAGCTGGAACCGGAACCGG
CATGCACGGAGGAGAGCACCAGCAGCAGCCCCACCAGCAGCCTGGAGTGCTGAACAGGAGCGGCAGCAGC
AGCAGCGAGGACGACGGCCAGGGAGGAAGGAGGAAGAAGGGCATGAAGGAGAAGATCAAGGAGAGGATCC
CCGGCATGGGCAGGAAGGACGAGCAGAAGCAGACCAGCGCCACCAGCACCCCCGGACAGGGCCAACAGCA
GAAGGGCATGATGGAGAAGATCAAGGAGAAGCTGCCCGGCGCCCACTCCGGAGGCGGCGGATCCGGCGGA
ATGGTGTCTAAAGGCGAGGAGGATAACATGGCTATAATCAAGGAATTTATGAGGTTCAAGGTGCATATGG
AGGGATCTGTGAACGGTCACGAGTTCGAAATCGAGGGCGAAGGCGAGGGGCGACCCTATGAAGGGACACA
GACGGCCAAACTGAAGGTGACCAAGGGTGGCCCCCTGCCTTTCGCCTGGGACATCCTGTCACCCCAGTTT
ATGTACGGCTCTAAGGCTTACGTTAAGCACCCTGCCGATATTCCGGACTACTTGAAACTGAGCTTCCCTG
AAGGGTTCAAGTGGGAACGGGTAATGAATTTTGAGGATGGCGGTGTAGTCACAGTTACCCAGGACAGCTC
TCTTCAGGACGGAGAATTTATCTATAAGGTTAAACTTCGGGGCACTAACTTCCCATCAGACGGCCCCGTG
ATGCAGAAGAAAACTATGGGCTGGGAAGCCAGCTCAGAACGCATGTATCCCGAGGACGGAGCACTGAAGG
GAGAAATCAAGCAGCGACTCAAGCTGAAGGATGGGGGACATTATGATGCTGAGGTCAAAACCACCTATAA
GGCCAAGAAACCCGTTCAGCTTCCTGGGGCATACAACGTGAATATCAAACTGGATATTACATCCCATAAC
GAAGACTATACCATCGTGGAACAGTACGAGCGGGCCGAGGGCAGACATAGCACAGGGGGCATGGATGAAT
TGTACAAGGCGGCCGGATCCGGTGGTACCTCTGGAGGTAGCTCCCCGAAACGCCCTAAGCTGCTGCGTGA
ATATTACGATTGGCTGGTTGATAACAGCTTTACCCCATATCTGGTGGTGGATGCCACATACCTGGGCGTG
AACGTGCCCGTGGAGTATGTGAAAGACGGTCAGATCGTGCTGAATCTGTCTGCAAGTGCGACCGGCAACC
TGCAACTGACAAATGATTTTATCCAGTTCAACGCCCGCTTTAAGGGCGTGTCTCGTGAACTGTATATCCC
GATGGGTGCCGCTCTGGCCATTTACGCTCGCGAGAACGGCGATGGTGTGATGTTCGAACCAGAAGAAATC
TATGACGAGCTGAATATTGGTTAAACCCGCTGATCAGCCTCGACTGTGCCTTCTAGTTGCCAGCCATCTG
TTGTTTGCCCCTCCCCCGTGCCTTCCTTGACCCTGGAAGGTGCCACTCCCACTGTCCTTTCCTAATAAAA
TGAGGAAATTGCATCGCATTGTCTGAGTAGGTGTCATTCTATTCTGGGGGGTGGGGTGGGGCAGGACAGC
AAGGGGGAGGATTGGGAAGACAATAGCAGGCATGCTGGGGATGCGGTGGGCTCTATGGCTTCTGAGGCGG
AAAGAACCAGCTGGGGCTCTAGGGGGTATCCCC
[124 nt withheld, positions 2694-2817]
C
[91 nt withheld, positions 2819-2909]
A
[49 nt withheld, positions 2911-2959]
CCTTTGACGTTGGAGTCCACGTTCTTT
[37 nt withheld, positions 2987-3023]
ACCCTATCTCGGTCTATTCTTTTGATTTATAAGGGATTTTGCCGATTTCGGCCTATTGGTTAAAAAATGA
GCTGATTTAACAAAAATTTAACGCGAATTAATTCTGTGGAATGTGTGTCAGTTAGGGTGTGGAAAGTCCC
CAGGCTCCCCAGCAGGCAGAAGTATGCAAAGCATGCATCTCAATTAGTCAGCAACCAGGTGTGGAAAGTC
CCCAGGCTCCCCAGCAGGCAGAAGTATGCAAAGCATGCATCTCAATTAGTCAGCAACCATAGTCCCGCCC
CTAACTCCGCCCATCCCGCCCCTAACTCCGCCCAGTTCCGCCCATTCTCCGCCCCATGGCTGACTAATTT
TTTTTATTTATGCAGAGGCCGAGGCCGCCTCTGCCTCTGAGCTATTCCAGAAGTAGTGAGGAGGCTTTTT
TGGAGGCCTAGGCTTTTGCAAAAAGCTCCCGGGAGCTTGTATATCCATTTTCGGATCTGATCAGCACGTG
TTGACAATTAATCATCGGCATAGTATATCGGCATAGTATAATACGACAAGGTGAGGAACTAAACCATGGC
CAAGTTGACCAGTGCCGTTCCGGTGCTCACCGCGCGCGACGTCGCCGGAGCGGTCGAGTTCTGGACCGAC
CGGCTCGGGTTCTCCCGGGACTTCGTGGAGGACGACTTCGCCGGTGTGGTCCGGGACGACGTGACCCTGT
TCATCAGCGCGGTCCAGGACCAGGTGGTGCCGGACAACACCCTGGCCTGGGTGTGGGTGCGCGGCCTGGA
CGAGCTGTACGCCGAGTGGTCGGAGGTCGTGTCCACGAACTTCCGGGACGCCTCCGGGCCGGCCATGACC
GAGATCGGCGAGCAGCCGTGGGGGCGGGAGTTCGCCCTGCGCGACCCGGCCGGCAACTGCGTGCACTTCG
TGGCCGAGGAGCAGGACTGACACGTGCTACGAGATTTCGATTCCACCGCCGCCTTCTATGAAAGGTTGGG
CTTCGGAATCGTTTTCCGGGACGCCGGCTGGATGATCCTCCAGCGCGGGGATCTCATGCTGGAGTTCTTC
GCCCACCCCAACTTGTTTATTGCAGCTTATAATGGTTACAAATAAAGCAATAGCATCACAAATTTCACAA
ATAAAGCATTTTTTTCACTGCATTCTAGTTGTGGTTTGTCCAAACTCATCAATGTATCTTATCATGTCTG
TATACCGTCGACCTCTAGCTAGAGCTTGGCGTAATCATGGTCATAGCTGTTTCCTGTGTGAAATTGTTAT
CCGCTCACAATTCCACACAACATACGAGCCGGAAGCATAAAGTGTAAAGCCTGGGGTGCCTAATGAGTGA
GCTAACTTACATTAATTGCGTTGCGCTCACTGCCCGCTTTCCAGTCGGGAAACCTGTCGTGCCAGCTGCA
TTAATGAATCGGCCAACGCGCGGGGAGAGGCGGTTTGCGTATTGGGCGCTCTTCCGCTTCCTCGCTCACT
GACTCGCTGCGCTCGGTCGTTCGGCTGCGGCGAGCGGTATCAGCTCACTCAAAGGCGGTAATACGGTTAT
CCACAGAATCAGGGGATAACGCAGGAAAGAACATGTGAGCAAAAGGCCAGCAAAAGGCCAGGAACCGTAA
AAAGGCCGCGTTGCTGGCGTTTTTCCATAGGCTCCGCCCCCCTGACGAGCATCACAAAAATCGACGCTCA
AGTCAGAGGTGGCGAAACCCGACAGGACTATAAAGATACCAGGCGTTTCCCCCTGGAAGCTCCCTCGTGC
GCTCTCCTGTTCCGACCCTGCCGCTTACCGGATACCTGTCCGCCTTTCTCCCTTCGGGAAGCGTGGCGCT
TTCTCATAGCTCACGCTGTAGGTATCTCAGTTCGGTGTAGGTCGTTCGCTCCAAGCTGGGCTGTGTGCAC
GAACCCCCCGTTCAGCCCGACCGCTGCGCCTTATCCGGTAACTATCGTCTTGAGTCCAACCCGGTAAGAC
ACGACTTATCGCCACTGGCAGCAGCCACTGGTAACAGGATTAGCAGAGCGAGGTATGTAGGCGGTGCTAC
AGAGTTCTTGAAGTGGTGGCCTAACTACGGCTACACTAGAAGAACAGTATTTGGTATCTGCGCTCTGCTG
AAGCCAGTTACCTTCGGAAAAAGAGTTGGTAGCTCTTGATCCGGCAAACAAACCACCGCTGGTAGCGGTG
GTTTTTTTGTTTGCAAGCAGCAGATTACGCGCAGAAAAAAAGGATCTCAAGAAGATCCTTTGATCTTTTC
TACGGGGTCTGACGCTCAGTGGAACGAAAACTCACGTTAAGGGATTTTGGTCATGAGATTATCAAAAAGG
ATCTTCACCTAGATCCTTTTAAATTAAAAATGAAGTTTTAAATCAATCTAAAGTATATATGAGTAAACTT
GGTCTGACAGTTACCAATGCTTAATCAGTGAGGCACCTATCTCAGCGATCTGTCTATTTCGTTCATCCAT
AGTTGCCTGACTCCCCGTCGTGTAGATAACTACGATACGGGAGGGCTTACCATCTGGCCCCAGTGCTGCA
ATGATACCGCGAGACCCACGCTCACCGGCTCCAGATTTATCAGCAATAAACCAGCCAGCCGGAAGGGCCG
AGCGCAGAAGTGGTCCTGCAACTTTATCCGCCTCCATCCAGTCTATTAATTGTTGCCGGGAAGCTAGAGT
AAGTAGTTCGCCAGTTAATAGTTTGCGCAACGTTGTTGCCATTGCTACAGGCATCGTGGTGTCACGCTCG
TCGTTTGGTATGGCTTCATTCAGCTCCGGTTCCCAACGATCAAGGCGAGTTACATGATCCCCCATGTTGT
GCAAAAAAGCGGTTAGCTCCTTCGGTCCTCCGATCGTTGTCAGAAGTAAGTTGGCCGCAGTGTTATCACT
CATGGTTATGGCAGCACTGCATAATTCTCTTACTGTCATGCCATCCGTAAGATGCTTTTCTGTGACTGGT
GAGTACTCAACCAAGTCATTCTGAGAATAGTGTATGCGGCGACCGAGTTGCTCTTGCCCGGCGTCAATAC
GGGATAATACCGCGCCACATAGCAGAACTTTAAAAGTGCTCATCATTGGAAAACGTTCTTCGGGGCGAAA
ACTCTCAAGGATCTTACCGCTGTTGAGATCCAGTTCGATGTAACCCACTCGTGCACCCAACTGATCTTCA
GCATCTTTTACTTTCACCAGCGTTTCTGGGTGAGCAAAAACAGGAAGGCAAAATGCCGCAAAAAAGGGAA
TAAGGGCGACACGGAAATGTTGAATACTCATACTCTTCCTTTTTCAATATTATTGAAGCATTTATCAGGG
TTATTGTCTCATGAGCGGATACATATTTGAATGTATTTAGAAAAATAAACAAATAGGGGTTCCGCGCACA
TTTCCCCGAAAAGTG
Features (pLannotate 1.2.2; 22 found; start..end, strand, type, name):
     40..92      -  misc_feature   bom (fragment): basis of mobility region from pBR322
    247..626     +  enhancer       CMV enhancer: human cytomegalovirus immediate early enhancer
    627..830     +  promoter       CMV promoter: human cytomegalovirus (CMV) immediate early promoter
    826..859     +  LTR            5' LTR (truncated) (fragment): truncated 5' long terminal repeat (LTR) from HIV-1
    875..893     +  promoter       T7 promoter: promoter for bacteriophage T7 RNA polymerase
   1331..2038    +  CDS            mCherry: mCherry is a basic (constitutively fluorescent) red fluorescent protein published in 2004, derived from Discosoma sp.. It is reported to be a very rapidly-maturing monomer with low acid sensitivity.
   2069..2398    +  CDS            sspB (fragment): SSPB_HAEIN - Experimental evidence at protein level: Swiss-Prot protein existence level 1. Also stimulates degradation of the N-terminus of RseA (residues 1-108, alone or in complex with sigma-E) by ClpX-ClpP in a non-ssrA-mediated fashion. From Haemophilus influenzae (strain ATCC 51907 / DSM 11121 / KW20 / Rd).
   2424..2648    +  polyA_signal   bGH poly(A) signal: bovine growth hormone polyadenylation signal
   2652..2673    +  promoter       SV40 promoter (fragment): SV40 enhancer and early promoter
   2694..3122    +  rep_origin     f1 ori (sequence partly withheld): f1 bacteriophage origin of replication; arrow indicates direction of (+) strand synthesis
   3136..3465    +  promoter       SV40 promoter: SV40 enhancer and early promoter
   3513..3560    +  promoter       EM7 promoter: synthetic bacterial promoter&nbsp
   3579..3953    +  CDS            BleoR: antibiotic-binding protein; Sh ble from Streptoalloteichus hindustanus; confers resistance to bleomycin, phleomycin, and Zeocin™
   3963..4088    +  CDS            ble (fragment): BLE_KLEPN - Experimental evidence at protein level: Swiss-Prot protein existence level 1. Binding protein with a strong affinity to the bleomycin family of antibiotics. Binds to CL990; an antimitotic-antibiotic compound. From Klebsiella pneumoniae.
   4083..4204    +  polyA_signal   SV40 poly(A) signal: SV40 polyadenylation signal
   4277..4293    -  protein_bind   lac operator: The lac repressor binds to the lac operator to inhibit transcription in E. coli. This inhibition can be relieved by adding lactose or isopropyl-β-D-thiogalactopyranoside (IPTG). lac repressor encoded by lacI
   4301..4331    -  promoter       lac promoter: promoter for the E. coli lac operon
   4346..4367    -  protein_bind   CAP binding site: CAP binding activates transcription in the presence of cAMP. E. coli catabolite activator protein
   4380..4472    -  CDS            lacI (fragment): lac repressor; lacI; The lac repressor binds to the lac operator to inhibit transcription in E. coli. This inhibition can be relieved by adding lactose or isopropyl-β-D-thiogalactopyranoside (IPTG).
   4655..5243    -  rep_origin     ori: high-copy-number ColE1/pMB1/pBR322/pUC origin of replication
   5414..6274    -  CDS            AmpR: β-lactamase; bla; confers resistance to ampicillin, carbenicillin, and related antibiotics
   6275..6379    -  promoter       AmpR promoter: bla
