[The description below was written by a language model from this plasmid's Addgene catalogue record and pLannotate feature annotations shown in this document.]
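Description:
DHN_VrDHN1a_mCh-SspB (pBS1074) is a 6.4 kb mammalian expression plasmid built on the YK 02 mCh SspB backbone. It is maintained in E. coli at high copy through a ColE1/pUC-type origin with ampicillin selection from the bla gene. It also carries an f1 phage origin. A second marker cassette places the Sh ble bleomycin/Zeocin resistance gene under both the SV40 early promoter and the bacterial EM7 promoter, followed by an SV40 poly(A) signal, which could permit selection in mammalian cells as well as bacteria.

The expression unit is driven by the CMV immediate early enhancer and promoter, with a T7 promoter just downstream, and it ends in a bGH polyadenylation signal. The annotated coding features are mCherry followed by an SspB fragment. An unannotated stretch of roughly 440 nt lies between the T7 promoter and mCherry, which is where an N-terminally fused test protein would sit. According to the plasmid name and stated purpose, that protein is the dehydrin DHN_VrDHN1a from riverbank grape. However, the catalogue insert field lists PvLEA4_repeats_k3_26 from P. vanderplanki (351 bp), so the record is internally inconsistent, and the feature table does not show which sequence is present.

SspB binds iLID on blue-light exposure, so the red fluorescent fusion can be recruited optically to an iLID-bearing partner. The depositors paired it with an FTH1 scaffold fused to iLID, expressed from a separate plasmid, to test whether the candidate protein drives light-inducible condensate formation in human cells.
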