Addgene plasmid #185298: DHN_VrDHN1a_mCh-SspB (pBS1074)
Purpose: Mammalian expression of riverbank grape plant protein DHN_VrDHN1a attached to SspB for light inducible binding to iLID scaffolds. Systems like this can be used to induce condensate formation.
Depositing lab: Pamela Silver. Depositing organization: Harvard Medical School. Publication: Natural and Designed Proteins Inspired by Extremotolerant Organisms Can Form Condensates and Attenuate Apoptosis in Human Cells. Veling MT, Nguyen DT, Thadani NN, Oster ME, Rollins NJ, Brock KP, Bethel NP, Lim S, Baker D, Way JC, Marks DS, Chang RL, Silver PA. ACS Synth Biol. 2022 Mar 18;11(3):1292-1302. doi: 10.1021/acssynbio.1c00572. Epub 2022 Feb 18. PubMed 35176859.
Backbone
  Vector backbone: YK 02 mCh SspB
  Vector type: Mammalian Expression
Growth in bacteria
  Bacterial resistance: Ampicillin, 100 μg/mL
  Growth temperature: 37°C
  Growth strain: DH5alpha
  Copy number: High Copy
Gene/Insert
  Gene/Insert name: PvLEA4_repeats_k3_26
  Species: P. vanderplanki
  Insert size (bp): 351
  Cloning method: Gibson Cloning
Terms and licenses: Academic/Nonprofit Terms; Industry Terms: Not Available to Industry
Depositor comments: This plasmid encodes a protein fused to SspB. SspB will bind to iLID upon exposure to blue light. We used it to test for light inducible condensate formations using a scaffold protein (FTH1) bound to iLID which was expressed off a separate plasmid (see pBS1042 for the scaffold protein).
How to cite: DHN_VrDHN1a_mCh-SspB (pBS1074) was a gift from Pamela Silver (Addgene plasmid # 185298 ; http://n2t.net/addgene:185298 ; RRID:Addgene_185298)
